>Addgene plasmid #169110 | pNB101 | addgene full sequence | sequence record 334946 | Addgene NGS Result
GACGTCAAGAAACCAATTGTCCATATTGCATCAGACATTGCCGTCACTGCGTCTTTTACTGGCTCTTCTC
GCTAACCAAACCGGTAACCCCGCTTATTAAAAGCATTCTGTAACAAAGCGGGACCAAAGCCATGACAAAA
ACGCGTAACAAAAGTGTCTATAATCACGGCAGAAAAGTCCACATTGATTATTTGCACGGCGTCACACTTT
GCTATGCCATAGCATTTTTATCCATAAGATTAGCGGATCCTACCTGACGCTTTTTATCGCAACTCTCTAC
TGTTTCTCCATAGAATTCATTAAAGAGGAGAAAGGTACCATGGCTGAAGCGCAAAATGATCCCCTGCTGC
CGGGATACTCGTTTAACGCCCATCTGGTGGCGGGTTTAACGCCGATTGAGGCCAACGGTTATCTCGATTT
TTTTATCGACCGACCGCTGGGAATGAAAGGTTATATTCTCAATCTCACCATTCGCGGTCAGGGGGTGGTG
AAAAATCAGGGACGAGAATTTGTCTGCCGACCGGGTGATATTTTGCTGTTCCCGCCAGGAGAGATTCATC
ACTACGGTCGTCATCCGGAGGCTCGCGAATGGTATCACCAGTGGGTTTACTTTCGTCCGCGCGCCTACTG
GCATGAATGGCTTAACTGGCCGTCAATATTTGCCAATACGGGTTTCTTTCGCCCGGATGAAGCGCACCAG
CCGCATTTCAGCGACCTGTTTGGGCAAATCATTAACGCCGGGCAAGGGGAAGGGCGCTATTCGGAGCTGC
TGGCGATAAATCTGCTTGAGCAATTGTTACTGCGGCGCATGGAAGCGATTAACGAGTCGCTCCATCCACC
GATGGATAATCGGGTACGCGAGGCTTGTCAGTACATCAGCGATCACCTGGCAGACAGCAATTTTGATATC
GCCAGCGTCGCACAGCATGTTTGCTTGTCGCCGTCGCGTCTGTCACATCTTTTCCGCCAGCAGTTAGGGA
TTAGCGTCTTAAGCTGGCGCGAGGACCAACGCATTAGTCAGGCGAAGCTGCTTTTGAGCACTACCCGGAT
GCCTATCGCCACCGTCGGTCGCAATGTTGGTTTTGACGATCAACTCTATTTCTCGCGAGTATTTAAAAAA
TGCACCGGGGCCAGCCCGAGCGAGTTTCGTGCCGGTTGTGAAGAAAAAGTGAATGATGTAGCCGTCAAGT
TGTCATAACCCGGGGGATCCCATGGTACGCGTGCTAGAGGCATCAAATAAAACGAAAGGCTCAGTCGAAA
GACTGGGCCTTTCGTTTTATCTGTTGTTTGTCGGTGAACGCTCTCCTGAGTAGGACAAATCCGCCGCCCT
AGACCTAGGGTACGGGTTTTGCTGCCCGCAAACGGGCTGTTCTGGTGTTGCTAGTTTGTTATCAGAATCG
CAGATCCGGCTTCAGCCGGTTTGCCGGCTGAAAGCGCTATTTCTTCCAGAATTGCCATGATTTTTTCCCC
ACGGGAGGCGTCACTGGCTCCCGTGTTGTCGGCAGCTTTGATTCGATAAGCAGCATCGCCTGTTTCAGGC
TGTCTATGTGTGACTGTTGAGCTGTAACAAGTTGTCTCAGGTGTTCAATTTCATGTTCTAGTTGCTTTGT
TTTACTGGTTTCACCTGTTCTATTAGGTGTTACATGCTGTTCATCTGTTACATTGTCGATCTGTTCATGG
TGAACAGCTTTGAATGCACCAAAAACTCGTAAAAGCTCTGATGTATCTATCTTTTTTACACCGTTTTCAT
CTGTGCATATGGACAGTTTTCCCTTTGATATGTAACGGTGAACAGTTGTTCTACTTTTGTTTGTTAGTCT
TGATGCTTCACTGATAGATACAAGAGCCATAAGAACCTCAGATCCTTCCGTATTTAGCCAGTATGTTCTC
TAGTGTGGTTCGTTGTTTTTGCGTGAGCCATGAGAACGAACCATTGAGATCATACTTACTTTGCATGTCA
CTCAAAAATTTTGCCTCAAAACTGGTGAGCTGAATTTTTGCAGTTAAAGCATCGTGTAGTGTTTTTCTTA
GTCCGTTATGTAGGTAGGAATCTGATGTAATGGTTGTTGGTATTTTGTCACCATTCATTTTTATCTGGTT
GTTCTCAAGTTCGGTTACGAGATCCATTTGTCTATCTAGTTCAACTTGGAAAATCAACGTATCAGTCGGG
CGGCCTCGCTTATCAACCACCAATTTCATATTGCTGTAAGTGTTTAAATCTTTACTTATTGGTTTCAAAA
CCCATTGGTTAAGCCTTTTAAACTCATGGTAGTTATTTTCAAGCATTAACATGAACTTAAATTCATCAAG
GCTAATCTCTATATTTGCCTTGTGAGTTTTCTTTTGTGTTAGTTCTTTTAATAACCACTCATAAATCCTC
ATAGAGTATTTGTTTTCAAAAGACTTAACATGTTCCAGATTATATTTTATGAATTTTTTTAACTGGAAAA
GATAAGGCAATATCTCTTCACTAAAAACTAATTCTAATTTTTCGCTTGAGAACTTGGCATAGTTTGTCCA
CTGGAAAATCTCAAAGCCTTTAACCAAAGGATTCCTGATTTCCACAGTTCTCGTCATCAGCTCTCTGGTT
GCTTTAGCTAATACACCATAAGCATTTTCCCTACTGATGTTCATCATCTGAGCGTATTGGTTATAAGTGA
ACGATACCGTCCGTTCTTTCCTTGTAGGGTTTTCAATCGTGGGGTTGAGTAGTGCCACACAGCATAAAAT
TAGCTTGGTTTCATGCTCCGTTAAGTCATAGCGACTAATCGCTAGTTCATTTGCTTTGAAAACAACTAAT
TCAGACATACATCTCAATTGGTCTAGGTGATTTTAATCACTATACCAATTGAGATGGGCTAGTCAATGAT
AATTACTAGTCCTTTTCCTTTGAGTTGTGGGTATCTGTAAATTCTGCTAGACCTTTGCTGGAAAACTTGT
AAATTCTGCTAGACCCTCTGTAAATTCCGCTAGACCTTTGTGTGTTTTTTTTGTTTATATTCAAGTGGTT
ATAATTTATAGAATAAAGAAAGAATAAAAAAAGATAAAAAGAATAGATCCCAGCCCTGTGTATAACTCAC
TACTTTAGTCAGTTCCGCAGTATTACAAAAGGATGTCGCAAACGCTGTTTGCTCCTCTACAAAACAGACC
TTAAAACCCTAAAGGCTTAAGTAGCACCCTCGCAAGCTCGGGCAAATCGCTGAATATTCCTTTTGTCTCC
GACCATCAGGCACCTGAGTCGCTGTCTTTTTCGTGACATTCAGTTCGCTGCGCTCACGGCTCTGGCAGTG
AATGGGGGTAAATGGCACTACAGGCGCCTTTTATGGATTCATGCAAGGAAACTACCCATAATACAAGAAA
AGCCCGTCACGGGCTTCTCAGGGCGTTTTATGGCGGGTCTGCTATGTGGTGCTATCTGACTTTTTGCTGT
TCAGCAGTTCCTGCCCTCTGATTTTCCAGTCTGACCACTTCGGATTATCCCGTGACAGGTCATTCAGACT
GGCTAATGCACCCAGTAAGGCAGCGGTATCATCAACAGGCTTACCCGTCTTACTGTCCCTAGTGCTTGGA
TTCTCACCAATAAAAAACGCCCGGCGGCAACCGAGCGTTCTGAACAAATCCAGATGGAGTTCTGAGGTCA
TTACTGGATCTATCAACAGGAGTCCAAGCGAGCTCTCGAACCCCAGAGTCCCGCTCAGAAGAACTCGTCA
AGAAGGCGATAGAAGGCGATGCGCTGCGAATCGGGAGCGGCGATACCGTAAAGCACGAGGAAGCGGTCAG
CCCATTCGCCGCCAAGCTCTTCAGCAATATCACGGGTAGCCAACGCTATGTCCTGATAGCGGTCCGCCAC
ACCCAGCCGGCCACAGTCGATGAATCCAGAAAAGCGGCCATTTTCCACCATGATATTCGGCAAGCAGGCA
TCGCCATGGGTCACGACGAGATCCTCGCCGTCGGGCATGCGCGCCTTGAGCCTGGCGAACAGTTCGGCTG
GCGCGAGCCCCTGATGCTCTTCGTCCAGATCATCCTGATCGACAAGACCGGCTTCCATCCGAGTACGTGC
TCGCTCGATGCGATGTTTCGCTTGGTGGTCGAATGGGCAGGTAGCCGGATCAAGCGTATGCAGCCGCCGC
ATTGCATCAGCCATGATGGATACTTTCTCGGCAGGAGCAAGGTGAGATGACAGGAGATCCTGCCCCGGCA
CTTCGCCCAATAGCAGCCAGTCCCTTCCCGCTTCAGTGACAACGTCGAGCACAGCTGCGCAAGGAACGCC
CGTCGTGGCCAGCCACGATAGCCGCGCTGCCTCGTCCTGCAGTTCATTCAGGGCACCGGACAGGTCGGTC
TTGACAAAAAGAACCGGGCGCCCCTGCGCTGACAGCCGGAACACGGCGGCATCAGAGCAGCCGATTGTCT
GTTGTGCCCAGTCATAGCCGAATAGCCTCTCCACCCAAGCGGCCGGAGAACCTGCGTGCAATCCATCTTG
TTCAATCATGCGAAACGATCCTCATCCTGTCTCTTGATCAGATCTTGATCCCCTGCGCCATCAGATCCTT
GGCGGCAAGAAAGCCATCCAGTTTACTTTGCAGGGCTTCCCAACCTTACCAGAGGGCGCCCCAGCTGGCA
ATTCC
Features (pLannotate 1.2.2; 8 found; start..end, strand, type, name):
      7..291     +  promoter       araBAD promoter: araBAD; promoter of the L-arabinose operon of E. coli; the araC regulatory gene is transcribed in the opposite direction (Guzman et al., 1995)
    320..1195    +  CDS            araC: ARAC_ECOLI - Experimental evidence at protein level: Swiss-Prot protein existence level 1. Transcription factor that regulates the expression of several genes involved in the transport and metabolism of L-arabinose (PubMed:4362626, PubMed:328165, PubMed:6251457, PubMed:2962192, PubMed:6319708, PubMed:2231717, PubMed:1447222). Functions both as a positive and a negative regulator (PubMed:328165, PubMed:6251457). In the presence of arabinose, activates the expression of the araBAD, araE, araFGH and araJ promoters (PubMed:4362626, PubMed:328165, PubMed:6251457, PubMed:2962192, PubMed:6319708, Pub
   1234..1320    +  terminator     rrnB T1 terminator: Escherichia coli rrnB; transcription terminator T1 from the E. coli rrnB gene
   1858..2808    -  CDS            Rep101: RepA protein needed for replication with the pSC101 origin; rep101
   2856..3078    -  rep_origin     pSC101 ori: low-copy replication origin that requires the Rep101 protein
   3570..3664    -  terminator     lambda t0 terminator: transcription terminator from phage lambda
   3698..4489    -  CDS            neo: KKA2_KLEPN - Also known as kan, nptII. Experimental evidence at protein level: Swiss-Prot protein existence level 1. Resistance to kanamycin, neomycin, paromomycin, ribostamycin, butirosin and gentamicin B. From Klebsiella pneumoniae.
   4521..12      -  CDS            tnpA (fragment) (across the origin): TN5P_ECOLX - Also known as tnp. Experimental evidence at protein level: Swiss-Prot protein existence level 1. Mediates transposition of transposon Tn5 by a 'cut and paste' mechanism. First, the monomeric transposase binds the 19 bp inverted DNA repeats flanking the transposon. Then, dimerization of the DNA- bound transposase creates a synaptic DNA complex. After nicking of the first DNA strand, excision of the transposon proceeds through a series of intermediates. The transposase then mediates the insertion of the transposon at a new site by strand transfer. The activity of the wild- type tran
