[The description below was written by a language model from this plasmid's Addgene catalogue record and pLannotate feature annotations shown in this document.]
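Description:
pNB101 is a bacterial expression and synthetic-biology plasmid for E. coli that carries a feedback-controlled AraC circuit. The full sequence record is 4,625 nt. Replication is provided by a pSC101 origin together with its Rep101 (RepA) initiator gene, and selection is by kanamycin through the neo/nptII aminoglycoside phosphotransferase gene, which is followed by a lambda t0 terminator. A short fragment annotated as Tn5 transposase sits next to the resistance gene and spans the sequence origin; it is most likely a remnant of the Tn5-derived kanamycin cassette rather than a functional part. The catalogue entry lists the plasmid as high copy, whereas the standard pSC101 origin is low copy. The record does not explain this difference, and the stated backbone and insert sizes also add up to less than the sequenced length.

The payload is an E. coli K-12 araC coding sequence, codon optimized for E. coli, placed directly downstream of the araBAD promoter in the same orientation and terminated by the rrnB T1 terminator. This differs from the native arrangement, where araC is transcribed divergently from its own promoter. Because AraC activates the araBAD promoter in the presence of L-arabinose, putting araC under that promoter makes the regulator drive its own synthesis, forming an arabinose-responsive positive feedback loop. The depositor notes that the design was adapted from earlier work on synthetic analog computation in living cells. No reporter or other output gene is annotated on this plasmid, so it presumably supplies the regulator for araBAD-driven genes located elsewhere. It was deposited with a study on low-cost anti-mycobacterial drug discovery using engineered E. coli.
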