Addgene plasmid #169110: pNB101
Purpose: Feedback-controlled AraC circuit
Depositing lab: Edwin Wintermute. Depositing organization: INSERM U1284, Center for Research and Interdisciplinarity (CRI). Publication: Low-cost anti-mycobacterial drug discovery using engineered E. coli. Bongaerts N, Edoo Z, Abukar AA, Song X, Sosa-Carrillo S, Haggenmueller S, Savigny J, Gontier S, Lindner AB, Wintermute EH. Nat Commun. 2022 Jul 7;13(1):3905. doi: 10.1038/s41467-022-31570-3. PubMed 35798732.
Backbone
  Vector backbone: pNB101
  Backbone size w/o insert (bp): 2400
  Vector type: Bacterial Expression, Synthetic Biology
Growth in bacteria
  Bacterial resistance: Kanamycin, 50 μg/mL
  Growth temperature: 37°C
  Growth strain: DH5alpha
  Copy number: High Copy
Gene/Insert
  Gene/Insert name: araC (alt name: b0064)
  Species: Escherichia coli K12 MG1655
  Insert size (bp): 879
  Mutation: Codon optimized for E. coli
  Entrez Gene: araC (a.k.a. b0064, ECK0065)
  Cloning method: Restriction Enzyme; 5′ cloning site unknown (unknown if destroyed); 3′ cloning site unknown (unknown if destroyed)
  Sequencing primers: 5′ unknown
Terms and licenses: Academic/Nonprofit Terms; Industry Terms: Not Available to Industry
Depositor comments: Plasmid design adapted from Daniel R, Rubens JR, Sarpeshkar R, Lu TK. Synthetic analog computation in living cells. Nature. 2013 May;497(7451):619–23. Please visit https://doi.org/10.1101/2021.03.26.437171 for bioRxiv preprint.
How to cite: pNB101 was a gift from Edwin Wintermute (Addgene plasmid # 169110 ; http://n2t.net/addgene:169110 ; RRID:Addgene_169110)
